>Addgene plasmid #193201 | Lenti-sgAdgb#2/Cre | addgene full sequence | sequence record 379499 | Addgene NGS Result
GACATTGATTATTGACTAGTTATTAATAGTAATCAATTACGGGGTCATTAGTTCATAGCCCATATATGGA
GTTCCGCGTTACATAACTTACGGTAAATGGCCCGCCTGGCTGACCGCCCAACGACCCCCGCCCATTGACG
TCAATAATGACGTATGTTCCCATAGTAACGCCAATAGGGACTTTCCATTGACGTCAATGGGTGGAGTATT
TACGGTAAACTGCCCACTTGGCAGTACATCAAGTGTATCATATGCCAAGTACGCCCCCTATTGACGTCAA
TGACGGTAAATGGCCCGCCTGGCATTATGCCCAGTACATGACCTTATGGGACTTTCCTACTTGGCAGTAC
ATCTACGTATTAGTCATCGCTATTACCATGGTGATGCGGTTTTGGCAGTACATCAATGGGCGTGGATAGC
GGTTTGACTCACGGGGATTTCCAAGTCTCCACCCCATTGACGTCAATGGGAGTTTGTTTTGGCACCAAAA
TCAACGGGACTTTCCAAAATGTCGTAACAACTCCGCCCCATTGACGCAAATGGGCGGTAGGCGTGTACGG
TGGGAGGTCTATATAAGCAGCGCGTTTTGCCTGTACTGGGTCTCTCTGGTTAGACCAGATCTGAGCCTGG
GAGCTCTCTGGCTAACTAGGGAACCCACTGCTTAAGCCTCAATAAAGCTTGCCTTGAGTGCTTCAAGTAG
TGTGTGCCCGTCTGTTGTGTGACTCTGGTAACTAGAGATCCCTCAGACCCTTTTAGTCAGTGTGGAAAAT
CTCTAGCAGTGGCGCCCGAACAGGGACTTGAAAGCGAAAGGGAAACCAGAGGAGCTCTCTCGACGCAGGA
CTCGGCTTGCTGAAGCGCGCACGGCAAGAGGCGAGGGGCGGCGACTGGTGAGTACGCCAAAAATTTTGAC
TAGCGGAGGCTAGAAGGAGAGAGATGGGTGCGAGAGCGTCAGTATTAAGCGGGGGAGAATTAGATCGCGA
TGGGAAAAAATTCGGTTAAGGCCAGGGGGAAAGAAAAAATATAAATTAAAACATATAGTATGGGCAAGCA
GGGAGCTAGAACGATTCGCAGTTAATCCTGGCCTGTTAGAAACATCAGAAGGCTGTAGACAAATACTGGG
ACAGCTACAACCATCCCTTCAGACAGGATCAGAAGAACTTAGATCATTATATAATACAGTAGCAACCCTC
TATTGTGTGCATCAAAGGATAGAGATAAAAGACACCAAGGAAGCTTTAGACAAGATAGAGGAAGAGCAAA
ACAAAAGTAAGACCACCGCACAGCAAGCGGCCGGCCGCTGATCTTCAGACCTGGAGGAGGAGATATGAGG
GACAATTGGAGAAGTGAATTATATAAATATAAAGTAGTAAAAATTGAACCATTAGGAGTAGCACCCACCA
AGGCAAAGAGAAGAGTGGTGCAGAGAGAAAAAAGAGCAGTGGGAATAGGAGCTTTGTTCCTTGGGTTCTT
GGGAGCAGCAGGAAGCACTATGGGCGCAGCGTCAATGACGCTGACGGTACAGGCCAGACAATTATTGTCT
GGTATAGTGCAGCAGCAGAACAATTTGCTGAGGGCTATTGAGGCGCAACAGCATCTGTTGCAACTCACAG
TCTGGGGCATCAAGCAGCTCCAGGCAAGAATCCTGGCTGTGGAAAGATACCTAAAGGATCAACAGCTCCT
GGGGATTTGGGGTTGCTCTGGAAAACTCATTTGCACCACTGCTGTGCCTTGGAATGCTAGTTGGAGTAAT
AAATCTCTGGAACAGATTTGGAATCACACGACCTGGATGGAGTGGGACAGAGAAATTAACAATTACACAA
GCTTAATACACTCCTTAATTGAAGAATCGCAAAACCAGCAAGAAAAGAATGAACAAGAATTATTGGAATT
AGATAAATGGGCAAGTTTGTGGAATTGGTTTAACATAACAAATTGGCTGTGGTATATAAAATTATTCATA
ATGATAGTAGGAGGCTTGGTAGGTTTAAGAATAGTTTTTGCTGTACTTTCTATAGTGAATAGAGTTAGGC
AGGGATATTCACCATTATCGTTTCAGACCCACCTCCCAACCCCGAGGGGACCCGACAGGCCCGAAGGAAT
AGAAGAAGAAGGTGGAGAGAGAGACAGAGACAGATCCATTCGATTAGTGAACGGATCGGCACTGCGTGCG
CCAATTCTGCAGACAAATGGCAGTATTCATCCACAATTTTAAAAGAAAAGGGGGGATTGGGGGGTACAGT
GCAGGGGAAAGAATAGTAGACATAATAGCAACAGACATACAAACTAAAGAATTACAAAAACAAATTACAA
AAATTCAAAATTTTCGGGTTTATTACAGGGACAGCAGAGATCCAGTTTGGTTAGTACCGGGCCCGCTCTA
GCCCTGCAGGAACTGTTTAAACTGTGAGGGCCTATTTCCCATGATTCCTTCATATTTGCATATACGATAC
AAGGCTGTTAGAGAGATAATTGGAATTAATTTGACTGTAAACACAAAGATATTAGTACAAAATACGTGAC
GTAGAAAGTAATAATTTCTTGGGTAGTTTGCAGTTTTAAAATTATGTTTTAAAATGGACTATCATATGCT
TACCGTAACTTGAAAGTATTTCGATTTCTTGGCTTTATATATCTTGTGGAAAGGACCAAACACCGACCTT
CAGAGCCTGCATTGGGTTTAAGAGCTATGCTGGAAACAGCATAGCAAGTTTAAATAAGGCTAGTCCGTTA
TCAACTTGAAAAAGTGGCACCGAGTCGGTGCTTTTTTGTTTGGCGCGCCTATGGCTTAATTAACATGGCG
GCCGCATTCTACCGGGTAGGGGAGGCGCTTTTCCCAAGGCAGTCTGGAGCATGCGCTTTAGCAGCCCCGC
TGGGCACTTGGCGCTACACAAGTGGCCTCTGGCCTCGCACACATTCCACATCCACCGGTAGGCGCCAACC
GGCTCCGTTCTTTGGTGGCCCCTTCGCGCCACCTTCTACTCCTCCCCTAGTCAGGAAGTTCCCCCCCGCC
CCGCAGCTCGCGTCGTGCAGGACGTGACAAATGGAAGTAGCACGTCTCACTAGTCTCGTGCAGATGGACA
GCACCGCTGAGCAATGGAAGCGGGTAGGCCTTTGGGGCAGCGGCCAATAGCAGCTTTGCTCCTTCGCTTT
CTGGGCTCAGAGGCTGGGAAGGGGTGGGTCCGGGGGCGGGCTCAGGGGCGGGCTCAGGGGCGGGGCGGGC
GCCCGAAGGTCCTCCGGAGGCCCGGCATTCTGCACGCTTCAAAAGCGCACGTCTGCCGCGCTGTTCTCCT
CTTCCTCATCTCCGGGACCCGGGATGCCCAAGAAGAAGAGGAAGGTGTCCAATTTACTGACCGTACACCA
AAATTTGCCTGCATTACCGGTCGATGCAACGAGTGATGAGGTTCGCAAGAACCTGATGGACATGTTCAGG
GATCGCCAGGCGTTTTCTGAGCATACCTGGAAAATGCTTCTGTCCGTTTGCCGGTCGTGGGCGGCATGGT
GCAAGTTGAATAACCGGAAATGGTTTCCCGCAGAACCTGAAGATGTTCGCGATTATCTTCTATATCTTCA
GGCGCGCGGTCTGGCAGTAAAAACTATCCAGCAACATTTGGGCCAGCTAAACATGCTTCATCGTCGGTCC
GGGCTGCCACGACCAAGTGACAGCAATGCTGTTTCACTGGTTATGCGGCGGATCCGAAAAGAAAACGTTG
ATGCCGGTGAACGTGCAAAACAGGCTCTAGCGTTCGAACGCACTGATTTCGACCAGGTTCGTTCACTCAT
GGAAAATAGCGATCGCTGCCAGGATATACGTAATCTGGCATTTCTGGGGATTGCTTATAACACCCTGTTA
CGTATAGCCGAAATTGCCAGGATCAGGGTTAAAGATATCTCACGTACTGACGGTGGGAGAATGTTAATCC
ATATTGGCAGAACGAAAACGCTGGTTAGCACCGCAGGTGTAGAGAAGGCACTTAGCCTGGGGGTAACTAA
ACTGGTCGAGCGATGGATTTCCGTCTCTGGTGTAGCTGATGATCCGAATAACTACCTGTTTTGCCGGGTC
AGAAAAAATGGTGTTGCCGCGCCATCTGCCACCAGCCAGCTATCAACTCGCGCCCTGGAAGGGATTTTTG
AAGCAACTCATCGATTGATTTACGGCGCTAAGGATGACTCTGGTCAGAGATACCTGGCCTGGTCTGGACA
CAGTGCCCGTGTCGGAGCCGCGCGAGATATGGCCCGCGCTGGAGTTTCAATACCGGAGATCATGCAAGCT
GGTGGCTGGACCAATGTAAATATTGTCATGAACTATATCCGTAACCTGGATAGTGAAACAGGGGCAATGG
TGCGCCTGCTGGAAGATGGCGATTAGCCATGTTTAAGGGTTCCGGTTCCACTAGGTACAATTCGATATCA
AGCTTATCGATAATCAACCTCTGGATTACAAAATTTGTGAAAGATTGACTGGTATTCTTAACTATGTTGC
TCCTTTTACGCTATGTGGATACGCTGCTTTAATGCCTTTGTATCATGCTATTGCTTCCCGTATGGCTTTC
ATTTTCTCCTCCTTGTATAAATCCTGGTTGCTGTCTCTTTATGAGGAGTTGTGGCCCGTTGTCAGGCAAC
GTGGCGTGGTGTGCACTGTGTTTGCTGACGCAACCCCCACTGGTTGGGGCATTGCCACCACCTGTCAGCT
CCTTTCCGGGACTTTCGCTTTCCCCCTCCCTATTGCCACGGCGGAACTCATCGCCGCCTGCCTTGCCCGC
TGCTGGACAGGGGCTCGGCTGTTGGGCACTGACAATTCCGTGGTGTTGTCGGGGAAATCATCGTCCTTTC
CTTGGCTGCTCGCCTGTGTTGCCACCTGGATTCTGCGCGGGACGTCCTTCTGCTACGTCCCTTCGGCCCT
CAATCCAGCGGACCTTCCTTCCCGCGGCCTGCTGCCGGCTCTGCGGCCTCTTCCGCGTCTTCGCCTTCGC
CCTCAGACGAGTCGGATCTCCCTTTGGGCCGCCTCCCCGCATCGATACCGTCGACCTCGATCGAGACCTA
GAAAAACATGGAGCAATCACAAGTAGCAATACAGCAGCTACCAATGCTGATTGTGCCTGGCTAGAAGCAC
AAGAGGAGGAGGAGGTGGGTTTTCCAGTCACACCTCAGGTACCTTTAAGACCAATGACTTACAAGGCAGC
TGTAGATCTTAGCCACTTTTTAAAAGAAAAGGGGGGACTGGAAGGGCTAATTCACTCCCAACGAAGACAA
GATATCCTTGATCTGTGGATCTACCACACACAAGGCTACTTCCCTGATTGGCAGAACTACACACCAGGGC
CAGGGATCAGATATCCACTGACCTTTGGATGGTGCTACAAGCTAGTACCAGTTGAGCAAGAGAAGGTAGA
AGAAGCCAATGAAGGAGAGAACACCCGCTTGTTACACCCTGTGAGCCTGCATGGGATGGATGACCCGGAG
AGAGAAGTATTAGAGTGGAGGTTTGACAGCCGCCTAGCATTTCATCACATGGCCCGAGAGCTGCATCCGG
ACTGTACTGGGTCTCTCTGGTTAGACCAGATCTGAGCCTGGGAGCTCTCTGGCTAACTAGGGAACCCACT
GCTTAAGCCTCAATAAAGCTTGCCTTGAGTGCTTCAAGTAGTGTGTGCCCGTCTGTTGTGTGACTCTGGT
AACTAGAGATCCCTCAGACCCTTTTAGTCAGTGTGGAAAATCTCTAGCAGCATGTGAGCAAAAGGCCAGC
AAAAGGCCAGGAACCGTAAAAAGGCCGCGTTGCTGGCGTTTTTCCATAGGCTCCGCCCCCCTGACGAGCA
TCACAAAAATCGACGCTCAAGTCAGAGGTGGCGAAACCCGACAGGACTATAAAGATACCAGGCGTTTCCC
CCTGGAAGCTCCCTCGTGCGCTCTCCTGTTCCGACCCTGCCGCTTACCGGATACCTGTCCGCCTTTCTCC
CTTCGGGAAGCGTGGCGCTTTCTCATAGCTCACGCTGTAGGTATCTCAGTTCGGTGTAGGTCGTTCGCTC
CAAGCTGGGCTGTGTGCACGAACCCCCCGTTCAGCCCGACCGCTGCGCCTTATCCGGTAACTATCGTCTT
GAGTCCAACCCGGTAAGACACGACTTATCGCCACTGGCAGCAGCCACTGGTAACAGGATTAGCAGAGCGA
GGTATGTAGGCGGTGCTACAGAGTTCTTGAAGTGGTGGCCTAACTACGGCTACACTAGAAGAACAGTATT
TGGTATCTGCGCTCTGCTGAAGCCAGTTACCTTCGGAAAAAGAGTTGGTAGCTCTTGATCCGGCAAACAA
ACCACCGCTGGTAGCGGTGGTTTTTTTGTTTGCAAGCAGCAGATTACGCGCAGAAAAAAAGGATCTCAAG
AAGATCCTTTGATCTTTTCTACGGGGTCTGACGCTCAGTGGAACGAAAACTCACGTTAAGGGATTTTGGT
CATGAGATTATCAAAAAGGATCTTCACCTAGATCCTTTTAAATTAAAAATGAAGTTTTAAATCAATCTAA
AGTATATATGAGTAAACTTGGTCTGACAGTTACCAATGCTTAATCAGTGAGGCACCTATCTCAGCGATCT
GTCTATTTCGTTCATCCATAGTTGCCTGACTCCCCGTCGTGTAGATAACTACGATACGGGAGGGCTTACC
ATCTGGCCCCAGTGCTGCAATGATACCGCGAGACCCACGCTCACCGGCTCCAGATTTATCAGCAATAAAC
CAGCCAGCCGGAAGGGCCGAGCGCAGAAGTGGTCCTGCAACTTTATCCGCCTCCATCCAGTCTATTAATT
GTTGCCGGGAAGCTAGAGTAAGTAGTTCGCCAGTTAATAGTTTGCGCAACGTTGTTGCCATTGCTACAGG
CATCGTGGTGTCACGCTCGTCGTTTGGTATGGCTTCATTCAGCTCCGGTTCCCAACGATCAAGGCGAGTT
ACATGATCCCCCATGTTGTGCAAAAAAGCGGTTAGCTCCTTCGGTCCTCCGATCGTTGTCAGAAGTAAGT
TGGCCGCAGTGTTATCACTCATGGTTATGGCAGCACTGCATAATTCTCTTACTGTCATGCCATCCGTAAG
ATGCTTTTCTGTGACTGGTGAGTACTCAACCAAGTCATTCTGAGAATAGTGTATGCGGCGACCGAGTTGC
TCTTGCCCGGCGTCAATACGGGATAATACCGCGCCACATAGCAGAACTTTAAAAGTGCTCATCATTGGAA
AACGTTCTTCGGGGCGAAAACTCTCAAGGATCTTACCGCTGTTGAGATCCAGTTCGATGTAACCCACTCG
TGCACCCAACTGATCTTCAGCATCTTTTACTTTCACCAGCGTTTCTGGGTGAGCAAAAACAGGAAGGCAA
AATGCCGCAAAAAAGGGAATAAGGGCGACACGGAAATGTTGAATACTCATACTCTTCCTTTTTCAATATT
ATTGAAGCATTTATCAGGGTTATTGTCTCATGAGCGGATACATATTTGAATGTATTTAGAAAAATAAACA
AATAGGGGTTCCGCGCACATTTCCCCGAAAAGTGCCACCTGACGTCGACGGATCGGGAGATCTCCCGATC
CCCTATGGTGCACTCTCAGTACAATCTGCTCTGATGCCGCATAGTTAAGCCAGTATCTGCTCCCTGCTTG
TGTGTTGGAGGTCGCTGAGTAGTGCGCGAGCAAAATTTAAGCTACAACAAGGCAAGGCTTGACCGACAAT
TGCATGAAGAATCTGCTTAGGGTTAGGCGTTTTGCGCTGCTTCGCGATGTACGGGCCAGATATACGCGTT
Features (pLannotate 1.2.2; 21 found; start..end, strand, type, name):
      1..380     +  enhancer       CMV enhancer: human cytomegalovirus immediate early enhancer
    381..580     +  promoter       CMV promoter: human cytomegalovirus (CMV) immediate early promoter
    598..778     +  LTR            5' LTR (truncated): truncated 5' long terminal repeat (LTR) from HIV-1
    825..950     +  misc_feature   HIV-1 Ψ: packaging signal of human immunodeficiency virus type 1
    934..1272    +  CDS            HIV-1 gag (fragment): gag protein from human immunodeficiency virus 1; gag
   1447..1680    +  misc_feature   RRE: The Rev response element (RRE) of HIV-1 allows for Rev-dependent mRNA export from the nucleus to the cytoplasm.
   2057..2157    +  CDS            Rev (fragment): human immunodeficiency virus 1 (HIV-1) Rev protein; rev; enhances nuclear export of unspliced and incompletely spliced viral mRNAs
   2207..2324    +  misc_feature   cPPT/CTS: central polypurine tract and central termination sequence of HIV-1
   2406..2646    +  promoter       U6 promoter: RNA polymerase III promoter for human U6 snRNA
   2694..2761    +  misc_RNA       tracrRNA (fragment): trans-activating CRISPR RNA for the Streptococcus pyogenes CRISPR/Cas9 system
   2814..3306    +  promoter       PGK promoter: mouse phosphoglycerate kinase 1 promoter
   3336..4366    +  CDS            Cre (fragment): site-specific recombinase Cre is a site-specific recombinase from bacteriophage P1. Recombination occurs at loxP sequences.
   4399..4422    +  misc_feature   MCS (fragment): pBluescript multiple cloning site
   4422..5010    +  misc_feature   WPRE: woodchuck hepatitis virus posttranscriptional regulatory element
   5011..5030    +  misc_feature   MCS (fragment): pBluescript multiple cloning site
   5032..5532    +  CDS            nef (fragment): NEF_HV1LA - Experimental evidence at protein level: Swiss-Prot protein existence level 1. Extracellular Nef protein targets CD4(+) T-lymphocytes for apoptosis by interacting with CXCR4 surface receptors. From Human immunodeficiency virus type 1 group M subtype B (isolate Lai) (HIV-1).
   5539..5719    +  LTR            5' LTR (truncated): truncated 5' long terminal repeat (LTR) from HIV-1
   5781..6369    -  rep_origin     ori: high-copy-number ColE1/pMB1/pBR322/pUC origin of replication
   6540..7400    -  CDS            AmpR: β-lactamase; bla; confers resistance to ampicillin, carbenicillin, and related antibiotics
   7401..7505    -  promoter       AmpR promoter: bla
   7564..7616    -  misc_feature   bom (fragment): basis of mobility region from pBR322
