[The description below was written by a language model from this plasmid's Addgene catalogue record and pLannotate feature annotations shown in this document.]
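Description:
Lenti-sgAdgb#2/Cre is a 7,770 nt HIV-1-based lentiviral transfer plasmid built on the pLL3.3 backbone that delivers both a CRISPR guide RNA and Cre recombinase from a single provirus. In bacteria it replicates from a high-copy ColE1/pUC-type origin and is selected with ampicillin through the β-lactamase gene. The viral portion begins with a CMV enhancer/promoter fused to a truncated 5' LTR, an arrangement that drives genomic RNA production in packaging cells. This is followed by the Ψ packaging signal with an adjoining gag fragment, the Rev response element for nuclear export of the unspliced genome, and the cPPT/CTS, which aids nuclear import and transduction. A WPRE downstream of the payload enhances transcript stability and expression. The unit is closed by a region annotated as a nef fragment and a second truncated LTR.

The payload consists of two independent expression units. A human U6 RNA polymerase III promoter transcribes a 20 nt spacer targeting the mouse Adgb gene, joined to the Streptococcus pyogenes Cas9 guide scaffold (annotated as a tracrRNA fragment). Immediately downstream, the mouse PGK promoter drives Cre. No Cas9 coding sequence is annotated, so the nuclease must come from the recipient cells or animal. Such a design suits mice carrying loxP-flanked or Cre-activated alleles, where one transduction event both triggers recombination and supplies the guide for gene disruption. The associated publication describes a multiplexed in vivo approach for identifying driver genes in small cell lung cancer, and this plasmid is apparently the second of several guides against Adgb.
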