Addgene plasmid #193201: Lenti-sgAdgb#2/Cre
Purpose: Lentiviral vector expressing Cre recombinase (driven by mPGK promoter) and an sgRNA against the mouse Adgb gene
Depositing lab: Julien Sage. Depositing organization: Stanford University. Publication: A multiplexed in vivo approach to identify driver genes in small cell lung cancer. Lee MC, Cai H, Murray CW, Li C, Shue YT, Andrejka L, He AL, Holzem AME, Drainas AP, Ko JH, Coles GL, Kong C, Zhu S, Zhu C, Wang J, van de Rijn M, Petrov DA, Winslow MM, Sage J. Cell Rep. 2023 Jan 13;42(1):111990. doi: 10.1016/j.celrep.2023.111990. PubMed 36640300.
Backbone
  Vector backbone: pLL3.3
  Vector type: Mammalian Expression, Lentiviral, CRISPR
Growth in bacteria
  Bacterial resistance: Ampicillin, 100 μg/mL
  Growth temperature: 37°C
  Growth strain: NEB Stable
  Copy number: High Copy
Gene/Insert
  Gene/Insert name: sgAdgb#2
  gRNA/shRNA sequence: ACCTTCAGAGCCTGCATTGG
  Species: M. musculus (mouse)
  Insert size (bp): 20
  Entrez Gene: Adgb (a.k.a. 9130014G24Rik)
  Promoter: U6
  Cloning method: Restriction Enzyme; 5′ cloning site Unknown (unknown if destroyed); 3′ cloning site Unknown (unknown if destroyed)
Terms and licenses: Academic/Nonprofit Terms; Industry Terms: Not Available to Industry
Depositor comments: Please visit https://www.biorxiv.org/content/10.1101/2022.03.28.485708v1 for bioRxiv preprint.
How to cite: Lenti-sgAdgb#2/Cre was a gift from Julien Sage (Addgene plasmid # 193201 ; http://n2t.net/addgene:193201 ; RRID:Addgene_193201)
